>Addgene plasmid #77444 | CAMK1D gRNA (BRDN0001145707) | addgene full sequence | sequence record 187772 | Addgene Assembled Sequence
CCCGGGTGCAAAGATGGATAAAGTTTTAAACAGAGAGGAATCTTTGCAGCTAATGGACCTTCTAGGTCTT
GAAAGGAGTGGGAATTGGCTCCGGTGCCCGTCAGTGGGCAGAGCGCACATCGCCCACAGTCCCCGAGAAG
TTGGGGGGAGGGGTCGGCAATTGATCCGGTGCCTAGAGAAGGTGGCGCGGGGTAAACTGGGAAAGTGATG
TCGTGTACTGGCTCCGCCTTTTTCCCGAGGGTGGGGGAGAACCGTATATAAGTGCAGTAGTCGCCGTGAA
CGTTCTTTTTCGCAACGGGTTTGCCGCCAGAACACAGGTAAGTGCCGTGTGTGGTTCCCGCGGGCCTGGC
CTCTTTACGGGTTATGGCCCTTGCGTGCCTTGAATTACTTCCACCTGGCTGCAGTACGTGATTCTTGATC
CCGAGCTTCGGGTTGGAAGTGGGTGGGAGAGTTCGAGGCCTTGCGCTTAAGGAGCCCCTTCGCCTCGTGC
TTGAGTTGAGGCCTGGCCTGGGCGCTGGGGCCGCCGCGTGCGAATCTGGTGGCACCTTCGCGCCTGTCTC
GCTGCTTTCGATAAGTCTCTAGCCATTTAAAATTTTTGATGACCTGCTGCGACGCTTTTTTTCTGGCAAG
ATAGTCTTGTAAATGCGGGCCAAGATCTGCACACTGGTATTTCGGTTTTTGGGGCCGCGGGCGGCGACGG
GGCCCGTGCGTCCCAGCGCACATGTTCGGCGAGGCGGGGCCTGCGAGCGCGGCCACCGAGAATCGGACGG
GGGTAGTCTCAAGCTGGCCGGCCTGCTCTGGTGCCTGGCCTCGCGCCGCCGTGTATCGCCCCGCCCTGGG
CGGCAAGGCTGGCCCGGTCGGCACCAGTTGCGTGAGCGGAAAGATGGCCGCTTCCCGGCCCTGCTGCAGG
GAGCTCAAAATGGAGGACGCGGCGCTCGGGAGAGCGGGCGGGTGAGTCACCCACACAAAGGAAAAGGGCC
TTTCCGTCCTCAGCCGTCGCTTCATGTGACTCCACGGAGTACCGGGCGCCGTCCAGGCACCTCGATTAGT
TCTCGAGCTTTTGGAGTACGTCGTCTTTAGGTTGGGGGGAGGGGTTTTATGCGATGGAGTTTCCCCACAC
TGAGTGGGTGGAGACTGAAGTTAGGCCAGCTTGGCACTTGATGTAATTCTCCTTGGAATTTGCCCTTTTT
GAGTTTGGATCTTGGTTCATTCTCAAGCCTCAGACAGTGGTTCAAAGTTTTTTTCTTCCATTTCAGGTGT
CGTGACGTACGGCCACCATGACCGAGTACAAGCCCACGGTGCGCCTCGCCACCCGCGACGACGTCCCCAG
GGCCGTACGCACCCTCGCCGCCGCGTTCGCCGACTACCCCGCCACGCGCCACACCGTCGATCCGGACCGC
CACATCGAGCGGGTCACCGAGCTGCAAGAACTCTTCCTCACGCGCGTCGGGCTCGACATCGGCAAGGTGT
GGGTCGCGGACGACGGCGCCGCCGTGGCGGTCTGGACCACGCCGGAGAGCGTCGAAGCGGGGGCGGTGTT
CGCCGAGATCGGCCCGCGCATGGCCGAGTTGAGCGGTTCCCGGCTGGCCGCGCAGCAACAGATGGAAGGC
CTCCTGGCGCCGCACCGGCCCAAGGAGCCCGCGTGGTTCCTGGCCACCGTCGGAGTCTCGCCCGACCACC
AGGGCAAGGGTCTGGGCAGCGCCGTCGTGCTCCCCGGAGTGGAGGCGGCCGAGCGCGCCGGGGTGCCCGC
CTTCCTGGAGACCTCCGCGCCCCGCAACCTCCCCTTCTACGAGCGGCTCGGCTTCACCGTCACCGCCGAC
GTCGAGGTGCCCGAAGGACCGCGCACCTGGTGCATGACCCGCAAGCCCGGTGCCTGAACGCGTTAAGTCG
ACAATCAACCTCTGGATTACAAAATTTGTGAAAGATTGACTGGTATTCTTAACTATGTTGCTCCTTTTAC
GCTATGTGGATACGCTGCTTTAATGCCTTTGTATCATGCTATTGCTTCCCGTATGGCTTTCATTTTCTCC
TCCTTGTATAAATCCTGGTTGCTGTCTCTTTATGAGGAGTTGTGGCCCGTTGTCAGGCAACGTGGCGTGG
TGTGCACTGTGTTTGCTGACGCAACCCCCACTGGTTGGGGCATTGCCACCACCTGTCAGCTCCTTTCCGG
GACTTTCGCTTTCCCCCTCCCTATTGCCACGGCGGAACTCATCGCCGCCTGCCTTGCCCGCTGCTGGACA
GGGGCTCGGCTGTTGGGCACTGACAATTCCGTGGTGTTGTCGGGGAAATCATCGTCCTTTCCTTGGCTGC
TCGCCTGTGTTGCCACCTGGATTCTGCGCGGGACGTCCTTCTGCTACGTCCCTTCGGCCCTCAATCCAGC
GGACCTTCCTTCCCGCGGCCTGCTGCCGGCTCTGCGGCCTCTTCCGCGTCTTCGCCTTCGCCCTCAGACG
AGTCGGATCTCCCTTTGGGCCGCCTCCCCGCGTCGACTTTAAGACCAATGACTTACAAGGCAGCTGTAGA
TCTTAGCCACTTTTTAAAAGAAAAGGGGGGACTGGAAGGGCTAATTCACTCCCAACGAAGACAAGATCTG
CTTTTTGCTTGTACTGGGTCTCTCTGGTTAGACCAGATCTGAGCCTGGGAGCTCTCTGGCTAACTAGGGA
ACCCACTGCTTAAGCCTCAATAAAGCTTGCCTTGAGTGCTTCAAGTAGTGTGTGCCCGTCTGTTGTGTGA
CTCTGGTAACTAGAGATCCCTCAGACCCTTTTAGTCAGTGTGGAAAATCTCTAGCAGTACGTATAGTAGT
TCATGTCATCTTATTATTCAGTATTTATAACTTGCAAAGAAATGAATATCAGAGAGTGAGAGGAACTTGT
TTATTGCAGCTTATAATGGTTACAAATAAAGCAATAGCATCACAAATTTCACAAATAAAGCATTTTTTTC
ACTGCATTCTAGTTGTGGTTTGTCCAAACTCATCAATGTATCTTATCATGTCTGGCTCTAGCTATCCCGC
CCCTAACTCCGCCCATCCCGCCCCTAACTCCGCCCAGTTCCGCCCATTCTCCGCCCCATGGCTGACTAAT
TTTTTTTATTTATGCAGAGGCCGAGGCCGCCTCGGCCTCTGAGCTATTCCAGAAGTAGTGAGGAGGCTTT
TTTGGAGGCCTAGGGACGTACCCAATTCGCCCTATAGTGAGTCGTATTACGCGCGCTCACTGGCCGTCGT
TTTACAACGTCGTGACTGGGAAAACCCTGGCGTTACCCAACTTAATCGCCTTGCAGCACATCCCCCTTTC
GCCAGCTGGCGTAATAGCGAAGAGGCCCGCACCGATCGCCCTTCCCAACAGTTGCGCAGCCTGAATGGCG
AATGGG
[124 nt withheld, positions 3367-3490]
C
[91 nt withheld, positions 3492-3582]
A
[49 nt withheld, positions 3584-3632]
CCTTTGACGTTGGAGTCCACGTTCTTT
[37 nt withheld, positions 3660-3696]
ACCCTATCTCGGTCTATTCTTTTGATTTATAAGGGATTTTGCCGATTTCGGCCTATTGGTTAAAAAATGA
GCTGATTTAACAAAAATTTAACGCGAATTTTAACAAAATATTAACGCTTACAATTTAGGTGGCACTTTTC
GGGGAAATGTGCGCGGAACCCCTATTTGTTTATTTTTCTAAATACATTCAAATATGTATCCGCTCATGAG
ACAATAACCCTGATAAATGCTTCAATAATATTGAAAAAGGAAGAGTATGAGTATTCAACATTTCCGTGTC
GCCCTTATTCCCTTTTTTGCGGCATTTTGCCTTCCTGTTTTTGCTCACCCAGAAACGCTGGTGAAAGTAA
AAGATGCTGAAGATCAGTTGGGTGCACGAGTGGGTTACATCGAACTGGATCTCAACAGCGGTAAGATCCT
TGAGAGTTTTCGCCCCGAAGAACGTTTTCCAATGATGAGCACTTTTAAAGTTCTGCTATGTGGCGCGGTA
TTATCCCGTATTGACGCCGGGCAAGAGCAACTCGGTCGCCGCATACACTATTCTCAGAATGACTTGGTTG
AGTACTCACCAGTCACAGAAAAGCATCTTACGGATGGCATGACAGTAAGAGAATTATGCAGTGCTGCCAT
AACCATGAGTGATAACACTGCGGCCAACTTACTTCTGACAACGATCGGAGGACCGAAGGAGCTAACCGCT
TTTTTGCACAACATGGGGGATCATGTAACTCGCCTTGATCGTTGGGAACCGGAGCTGAATGAAGCCATAC
CAAACGACGAGCGTGACACCACGATGCCTGTAGCAATGGCAACAACGTTGCGCAAACTATTAACTGGCGA
ACTACTTACTCTAGCTTCCCGGCAACAATTAATAGACTGGATGGAGGCGGATAAAGTTGCAGGACCACTT
CTGCGCTCGGCCCTTCCGGCTGGCTGGTTTATTGCTGATAAATCTGGAGCCGGTGAGCGTGGGTCTCGCG
GTATCATTGCAGCACTGGGGCCAGATGGTAAGCCCTCCCGTATCGTAGTTATCTACACGACGGGGAGTCA
GGCAACTATGGATGAACGAAATAGACAGATCGCTGAGATAGGTGCCTCACTGATTAAGCATTGGTAACTG
TCAGACCAAGTTTACTCATATATACTTTAGATTGATTTAAAACTTCATTTTTAATTTAAAAGGATCTAGG
TGAAGATCCTTTTTGATAATCTCATGACCAAAATCCCTTAACGTGAGTTTTCGTTCCACTGAGCGTCAGA
CCCCGTAGAAAAGATCAAAGGATCTTCTTGAGATCCTTTTTTTCTGCGCGTAATCTGCTGCTTGCAAACA
AAAAAACCACCGCTACCAGCGGTGGTTTGTTTGCCGGATCAAGAGCTACCAACTCTTTTTCCGAAGGTAA
CTGGCTTCAGCAGAGCGCAGATACCAAATACTGTTCTTCTAGTGTAGCCGTAGTTAGGCCACCACTTCAA
GAACTCTGTAGCACCGCCTACATACCTCGCTCTGCTAATCCTGTTACCAGTGGCTGCTGCCAGTGGCGAT
AAGTCGTGTCTTACCGGGTTGGACTCAAGACGATAGTTACCGGATAAGGCGCAGCGGTCGGGCTGAACGG
GGGGTTCGTGCACACAGCCCAGCTTGGAGCGAACGACCTACACCGAACTGAGATACCTACAGCGTGAGCT
ATGAGAAAGCGCCACGCTTCCCGAAGGGAGAAAGGCGGACAGGTATCCGGTAAGCGGCAGGGTCGGAACA
GGAGAGCGCACGAGGGAGCTTCCAGGGGGAAACGCCTGGTATCTTTATAGTCCTGTCGGGTTTCGCCACC
TCTGACTTGAGCGTCGATTTTTGTGATGCTCGTCAGGGGGGCGGAGCCTATGGAAAAACGCCAGCAACGC
GGCCTTTTTACGGTTCCTGGCCTTTTGCTGGCCTTTTGCTCACATGTTCTTTCCTGCGTTATCCCCTGAT
TCTGTGGATAACCGTATTACCGCCTTTGAGTGAGCTGATACCGCTCGCCGCAGCCGAACGACCGAGCGCA
GCGAGTCAGTGAGCGAGGAAGCGGAAGAGCGCCCAATACGCAAACCGCCTCTCCCCGCGCGTTGGCCGAT
TCATTAATGCAGCTGGCACGACAGGTTTCCCGACTGGAAAGCGGGCAGTGAGCGCAACGCAATTAATGTG
AGTTAGCTCACTCATTAGGCACCCCAGGCTTTACACTTTATGCTTCCGGCTCGTATGTTGTGTGGAATTG
TGAGCGGATAACAATTTCACACAGGAAACAGCTATGACCATGATTACGCCAAGCGCGCAATTAACCCTCA
CTAAAGGGAACAAAAGCTGGAGCTGCAAGCTTAATGTAGTCTTATGCAATACTCTTGTAGTCTTGCAACA
TGGTAACGATGAGTTAGCAACATGCCTTACAAGGAGAGAAAAAGCACCGTGCATGCCGATTGGTGGAAGT
AAGGTGGTACGATCGTGCCTTATTAGGAAGGCAACAGACGGGTCTGACATGGATTGGACGAACCACTGAA
TTGCCGCATTGCAGAGATATTGTATTTAAGTGCCTAGCTCGATACATAAACGGGTCTCTCTGGTTAGACC
AGATCTGAGCCTGGGAGCTCTCTGGCTAACTAGGGAACCCACTGCTTAAGCCTCAATAAAGCTTGCCTTG
AGTGCTTCAAGTAGTGTGTGCCCGTCTGTTGTGTGACTCTGGTAACTAGAGATCCCTCAGACCCTTTTAG
TCAGTGTGGAAAATCTCTAGCAGTGGCGCCCGAACAGGGACTTGAAAGCGAAAGGGAAACCAGAGGAGCT
CTCTCGACGCAGGACTCGGCTTGCTGAAGCGCGCACGGCAAGAGGCGAGGGGCGGCGACTGGTGAGTACG
CCAAAAATTTTGACTAGCGGAGGCTAGAAGGAGAGAGATGGGTGCGAGAGCGTCAGTATTAAGCGGGGGA
GAATTAGATCGCGATGGGAAAAAATTCGGTTAAGGCCAGGGGGAAAGAAAAAATATAAATTAAAACATAT
AGTATGGGCAAGCAGGGAGCTAGAACGATTCGCAGTTAATCCTGGCCTGTTAGAAACATCAGAAGGCTGT
AGACAAATACTGGGACAGCTACAACCATCCCTTCAGACAGGATCAGAAGAACTTAGATCATTATATAATA
CAGTAGCAACCCTCTATTGTGTGCATCAAAGGATAGAGATAAAAGACACCAAGGAAGCTTTAGACAAGAT
AGAGGAAGAGCAAAACAAAAGTAAGACCACCGCACAGCAAGCGGCCGCTGATCTTCAGACCTGGAGGAGG
AGATATGAGGGACAATTGGAGAAGTGAATTATATAAATATAAAGTAGTAAAAATTGAACCATTAGGAGTA
GCACCCACCAAGGCAAAGAGAAGAGTGGTGCAGAGAGAAAAAAGAGCAGTGGGAATAGGAGCTTTGTTCC
TTGGGTTCTTGGGAGCAGCAGGAAGCACTATGGGCGCAGCGTCAATGACGCTGACGGTACAGGCCAGACA
ATTATTGTCTGGTATAGTGCAGCAGCAGAACAATTTGCTGAGGGCTATTGAGGCGCAACAGCATCTGTTG
CAACTCACAGTCTGGGGCATCAAGCAGCTCCAGGCAAGAATCCTGGCTGTGGAAAGATACCTAAAGGATC
AACAGCTCCTGGGGATTTGGGGTTGCTCTGGAAAACTCATTTGCACCACTGCTGTGCCTTGGAATGCTAG
TTGGAGTAATAAATCTCTGGAACAGATTTGGAATCACACGACCTGGATGGAGTGGGACAGAGAAATTAAC
AATTACACAAGCTTAATACACTCCTTAATTGAAGAATCGCAAAACCAGCAAGAAAAGAATGAACAAGAAT
TATTGGAATTAGATAAATGGGCAAGTTTGTGGAATTGGTTTAACATAACAAATTGGCTGTGGTATATAAA
ATTATTCATAATGATAGTAGGAGGCTTGGTAGGTTTAAGAATAGTTTTTGCTGTACTTTCTATAGTGAAT
AGAGTTAGGCAGGGATATTCACCATTATCGTTTCAGACCCACCTCCCAACCCCGAGGGGACCCAGAGAGG
GCCTATTTCCCATGATTCCTTCATATTTGCATATACGATACAAGGCTGTTAGAGAGATAATTAGAATTAA
TTTGACTGTAAACACAAAGATATTAGTACAAAATACGTGACGTAGAAAGTAATAATTTCTTGGGTAGTTT
GCAGTTTTAAAATTATGTTTTAAAATGGACTATCATATGCTTACCGTAACTTGAAAGTATTTCGATTTCT
TGGCTTTATATATCTTGTGGAAAGGACGAAACACCGGATGTAGGCAATCACTCCGAGTTTTAGAGCTAGA
AATAGCAAGTTAAAATAAGGCTAGTCCGTTATCAACTTGAAAAAGTGGCACCGAGTCGGTGCTTTTTTAA
GCTTGGCGTAACTAGATCTTGAGACAAATGGCAGTATTCATCCACAATTTTAAAAGAAAAGGGGGGATTG
GGGGGTACAGTGCAGGGGAAAGAATAGTAGACATAATAGCAACAGACATACAAACTAAAGAATTACAAAA
ACAAATTACAAAAATTCAAAATTTTCGGGTTTATTACAGGGACAGCAGAGATCCACTTTGGCGCCGGCTC
GAGGGGG
Features (pLannotate 1.2.2; 29 found; start..end, strand, type, name):
     14..80      +  CDS            small t antigen (fragment): SV40 (simian virus 40) small t antigen
    106..317     +  promoter       EF-1α core promoter: core promoter for human elongation factor EF-1α
    318..1256    +  intron         EF-1α intron A: intron upstream of the start codon of human EF-1α
   1278..1877    +  CDS            PuroR (fragment): puromycin N-acetyltransferase; pac from Streptomyces; confers resistance to puromycin
   1893..2481    +  misc_feature   WPRE: woodchuck hepatitis virus posttranscriptional regulatory element
   2532..2551    +  misc_feature   cPPT/CTS (fragment): central polypurine tract and central termination sequence of HIV-1
   2553..2786    +  LTR            3' LTR (ΔU3): self-inactivating 3' long terminal repeat (LTR) from HIV-1
   2864..2985    +  polyA_signal   SV40 poly(A) signal: SV40 polyadenylation signal
   3025..3160    +  rep_origin     SV40 ori: SV40 origin of replication
   3181..3199    -  promoter       T7 promoter: promoter for bacteriophage T7 RNA polymerase
   3207..3362    +  CDS            lacZα (fragment): LacZα fragment of β-galactosidase; lacZ fragment
   3367..3795    +  rep_origin     f1 ori (sequence partly withheld): f1 bacteriophage origin of replication; arrow indicates direction of (+) strand synthesis
   3848..3952    +  promoter       AmpR promoter: bla
   3953..4813    +  CDS            AmpR: β-lactamase; bla; confers resistance to ampicillin, carbenicillin, and related antibiotics
   4984..5572    +  rep_origin     ori: high-copy-number ColE1/pMB1/pBR322/pUC origin of replication
   5755..5847    +  CDS            lacI (fragment): lac repressor; lacI; The lac repressor binds to the lac operator to inhibit transcription in E. coli. This inhibition can be relieved by adding lactose or isopropyl-β-D-thiogalactopyranoside (IPTG).
   5860..5881    +  protein_bind   CAP binding site: CAP binding activates transcription in the presence of cAMP. E. coli catabolite activator protein
   5896..5926    +  promoter       lac promoter: promoter for the E. coli lac operon
   5934..5950    +  protein_bind   lac operator: The lac repressor binds to the lac operator to inhibit transcription in E. coli. This inhibition can be relieved by adding lactose or isopropyl-β-D-thiogalactopyranoside (IPTG). lac repressor encoded by lacI
   5995..6013    +  promoter       T3 promoter: promoter for bacteriophage T3 RNA polymerase
   6041..6267    +  promoter       RSV promoter: Rous sarcoma virus enhancer/promoter
   6268..6448    +  LTR            5' LTR (truncated): truncated 5' long terminal repeat (LTR) from HIV-1
   6495..6620    +  misc_feature   HIV-1 Ψ: packaging signal of human immunodeficiency virus type 1
   6604..6967    +  CDS            HIV-1 gag (fragment): gag protein from human immunodeficiency virus 1; gag
   7113..7346    +  misc_feature   RRE: The Rev response element (RRE) of HIV-1 allows for Rev-dependent mRNA export from the nucleus to the cytoplasm.
   7723..7749    +  CDS            Rev (fragment): human immunodeficiency virus 1 (HIV-1) Rev protein; rev; enhances nuclear export of unspliced and incompletely spliced viral mRNAs
   7753..7993    +  promoter       U6 promoter: RNA polymerase III promoter for human U6 snRNA
   8023..8098    +  misc_RNA       gRNA scaffold: guide RNA scaffold for the Streptococcus pyogenes CRISPR/Cas9 system
   8154..8271    +  misc_feature   cPPT/CTS: central polypurine tract and central termination sequence of HIV-1
