[The description below was written by a language model from this plasmid's Addgene catalogue record and pLannotate feature annotations shown in this document.]
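Description:
CAMK1D gRNA (BRDN0001145707) is a third-generation lentiviral guide RNA plasmid built on the lentiGuide-Puro backbone and designed to target human CAMK1D, a calcium/calmodulin-dependent protein kinase. It is propagated in E. coli as a high-copy plasmid through a ColE1/pUC-type origin with ampicillin selection from the β-lactamase gene. The backbone also retains an f1 origin, an SV40 origin and remnants of a lac/T7/T3 cloning region.

The viral genome is transcribed from an RSV promoter fused to a truncated HIV-1 5' LTR, an arrangement that makes packaging independent of Tat. It is followed by the Ψ packaging signal with a partial gag sequence, the Rev response element for Rev-dependent nuclear export, and a cPPT/CTS element. It ends in a ΔU3 self-inactivating 3' LTR with a downstream SV40 polyadenylation signal. Within this frame, a human U6 RNA polymerase III promoter drives the 20-nucleotide CAMK1D spacer joined to the Streptococcus pyogenes Cas9 guide scaffold. A separate cassette uses the EF-1α core promoter with its intron A to express puromycin N-acetyltransferase, allowing selection of transduced mammalian cells, and a WPRE enhances expression of this transcript.

The plasmid does not encode Cas9, so it is meant to be used with a separate Cas9 lentivirus or in cells that already express Cas9, where it directs cutting at the CAMK1D locus for gene knockout. The guide was designed against two CAMK1D reference transcripts and belongs to a human kinome guide collection developed with optimized sgRNA design rules, so it can be used for single-gene loss-of-function experiments.
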