Addgene plasmid #77444: CAMK1D gRNA (BRDN0001145707)
Purpose: 3rd generation lentiviral gRNA plasmid targeting human CAMK1D
Depositing lab: John Doench & David Root. Depositing organization: Broad Institute. Publication: Optimized sgRNA design to maximize activity and minimize off-target effects of CRISPR-Cas9. Doench JG, Fusi N, Sullender M, Hegde M, Vaimberg EW, Donovan KF, Smith I, Tothova Z, Wilen C, Orchard R, Virgin HW, Listgarten J, Root DE. Nat Biotechnol. 2016 Jan 18. doi: 10.1038/nbt.3437. PubMed 26780180.
Backbone
  Vector backbone: lentiGuide-Puro
  Backbone manufacturer: Zhang Lab (Addgene plasmid # 52963)
  Vector type: Mammalian Expression, Lentiviral, CRISPR
  Selectable markers: Puromycin
Growth in bacteria
  Bacterial resistance: Ampicillin, 100 μg/mL
  Growth temperature: 37°C
  Growth strain: DH5alpha
  Copy number: High Copy
Gene/Insert
  Gene/Insert name: CAMK1D (alt names: CAMK1D; NM_020397.3)
  gRNA/shRNA sequence: GATGTAGGCAATCACTCCGA
  Species: H. sapiens (human)
  Entrez Gene: CAMK1D (a.k.a. CKLiK, CaM-K1, CaMKID)
  Promoter: hU6
  Cloning method: Unknown
  Sequencing primers: 5′ U6-F; 3′ pS2-R
Terms and licenses: Academic/Nonprofit Terms; Industry Terms: Not Available to Industry
Depositor comments: The gRNA was designed to target the following Genbank reference sequence(s): NM_020397.3,NM_153498.3. Note that this plasmid does NOT contain Cas9. It should be used in conjunction with lentiCas9-Blast (Addgene #52962) or otherwise with cell lines already expressing Cas9. Browse the full kinome gRNA library at http://www.addgene.org/pooled-library/broadgpp-human-kinome/ or visit http://www.broadinstitute.org/rnai/public/ for detailed protocols and information.
How to cite: CAMK1D gRNA (BRDN0001145707) was a gift from John Doench & David Root (Addgene plasmid # 77444 ; http://n2t.net/addgene:77444 ; RRID:Addgene_77444)
