>Addgene plasmid #77444 | CAMK1D gRNA (BRDN0001145707) | depositor partial sequence | sequence record 144904 | Target Sequence
GATGTAGGCAATCACTCCGA
