>Addgene plasmid #77444 | CAMK1D gRNA (BRDN0001145707) | addgene partial sequence | sequence record 187771 | hU6-F
GTAGAAAGTAATAATTTCTTGGGTAGTTTGCAGTTTTAAAATTATGTTTTAAAATGGACTATCATATGCT
TACCGTAACTTGAAAGTATTTCGATTTCTTGGCTTTATATATCTTGTGGAAAGGACGAAACACCGGATGT
AGGCAATCACTCCGAGTTTTAGAGCTAGAAATAGCAAGTTAAAATAAGGCTAGTCCGTTATCAACTTGAA
AAAGTGGCACCGAGTCGGTGCTTTTTTAAGCTTGGCGTAACTAGATCTTGAGACAAATGGCAGTATTCAT
CCACAATTTTAAAAGAAAAGGGGGGATTGGGGGGTACAGTGCAGGGGAAAGAATAGTAGACATAATAGCA
ACAGACATACAAACTAAAGAATTACAAAAACAAATTACAAAAATTCAAAATTTTCGGGTTTATTACAGGG
ACAGCAGAGATCCACTTTGGCGCCGGCTCGAGGGGGCCCGGGTGCAAAGATGGATAAAGTTTTAAACAGA
GAGGAATCTTTGCAGCTAATGGACCTTCTAGGTCTTGAAAGGAGTGGGAATTGGCTCCGGTGCCCGTCAG
TGGGCAGAGC
